Addgene plasmid #69521: CMJ137
Purpose: pBAD etuAld+Ile1-21-gfpmut2- ssrA
Depositing lab: Danielle Tullman-Ercek. Depositing organization: University of California, Berkeley. Publication: Localization of Proteins to the 1,2-Propanediol Utilization Microcompartment by Non-native Signal Sequences Is Mediated by a Common Hydrophobic Motif. Jakobson CM, Kim EY, Slininger MF, Chien A, Tullman-Ercek D. J Biol Chem. 2015 Aug 17. pii: jbc.M115.651919. 10.1074/jbc.M115.651919 PubMed 26283792.
Backbone
  Vector backbone: pBAD33t
Growth in bacteria
  Bacterial resistance: Chloramphenicol, 25 μg/mL
  Growth temperature: 37°C
  Growth strain: DH10B
  Copy number: Unknown
Gene/Insert
  Gene/Insert name: GFPmut2
Terms and licenses: Academic/Nonprofit Terms; Industry Terms: Not Available to Industry
How to cite: CMJ137 was a gift from Danielle Tullman-Ercek (Addgene plasmid # 69521 ; http://n2t.net/addgene:69521 ; RRID:Addgene_69521)
