[The description below was written by a language model from this plasmid's Addgene catalogue record and pLannotate feature annotations shown in this document.]
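Description:
CMJ137 is a bacterial expression plasmid built on the pBAD33t backbone for arabinose-inducible production of a tagged green fluorescent reporter. It replicates from the medium-copy p15A origin, which is compatible with ColE1-type plasmids in the same cell, and is selected with chloramphenicol through a cat gene driven by its own promoter. An f1 phage origin is also present. The annotation additionally picks up partial remnants typical of this backbone lineage: fragments of β-lactamase with its promoter, a tetracycline-resistance gene and promoter, IS1, and ColE1 and RSF origins. None of these is annotated as complete, and chloramphenicol is the only resistance listed in the record.

The expression cassette consists of araC, transcribed divergently from the araBAD promoter, which together give L-arabinose-dependent control of the downstream open reading frame. According to the stated purpose, that frame encodes residues 1–21 of "etuAld+Ile" fused to the N-terminus of GFPmut2, a rapidly maturing Aequorea victoria GFP variant, followed by a C-terminal ssrA degradation tag. The leader peptide itself is not annotated in the feature table, although there is an unannotated gap of about 120 nt between the promoter and the GFPmut2 coding sequence where it would sit. The ssrA element is matched as a fragment of the LVA variant, and it directs ClpXP/ClpAP proteolysis. Transcription ends at the rrnB T1 and T2 terminators.

The associated publication concerns targeting of proteins to the 1,2-propanediol utilization microcompartment by non-native signal sequences. The construct therefore appears designed to test whether this N-terminal peptide localizes GFP to the compartment. The degradation tag presumably clears unencapsulated cytosolic reporter, although the record does not spell out this rationale.
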