Features (pLannotate 1.2.2; 19 found; start..end, strand, type, name):
      1..295     +  CDS            bla(M) (fragment): β-lactamase lacking the signal sequence; bla(M); allows cytosolic expression of β-lactamase
    338..793     +  rep_origin     f1 ori (sequence partly withheld): f1 bacteriophage origin of replication; arrow indicates direction of (+) strand synthesis
    904..1137    +  rep_origin     ori (fragment): high-copy-number ColE1/pMB1/pBR322/pUC origin of replication
   1348..2007    -  CDS            CmR: chloramphenicol acetyltransferase; cat; confers resistance to chloramphenicol
   2008..2110    -  promoter       cat promoter: promoter of the E. coli cat gene encoding chloramphenicol acetyltransferase
   2231..2374    +  mobile_element IS1 (fragment): prokaryotic transposable element IS1
   2493..2548    -  rep_origin     RSF ori (fragment): Plasmids containing the RSF 1030 origin of replication can be propagated in E. coli cells that contain additional plasmids with compatible origins.
   2636..3181    -  rep_origin     p15A ori: Plasmids containing the medium-copy-number p15A origin of replication can be propagated in E. coli cells that contain a second plasmid with the ColE1 origin.
   3214..3334    -  CDS            TcR (fragment): tetracycline efflux protein; tet; confers resistance to tetracycline
   3344..3362    +  promoter       tet promoter (fragment): E. coli promoter for tetracycline efflux protein gene
   3452..4330    -  CDS            araC: L-arabinose regulatory protein; araC
   4357..4641    +  promoter       araBAD promoter: araBAD; promoter of the L-arabinose operon of E. coli; the araC regulatory gene is transcribed in the opposite direction (Guzman et al., 1995)
   4761..5471    +  CDS            GFPmut2: GFPmut2 is a basic (constitutively fluorescent) green fluorescent protein published in 1996, derived from Aequorea victoria. It is reported to be a very rapidly-maturing weak dimer.
   5481..5510    +  CDS            ssrA tag (LVA) (fragment): C-terminal peptide that mediates degradation in bacteria through the ClpXP and ClpAP proteases (McGinness et al., 2006) mutant LVA variant that confers accelerated degradation under some conditions (Andersen et al., 1998)
   5603..5718    +  ncRNA          5S rRNA: Accession: RF00001 - 5S ribosomal RNA
   5722..5808    +  terminator     rrnB T1 terminator: Escherichia coli rrnB; transcription terminator T1 from the E. coli rrnB gene
   5900..5927    +  terminator     rrnB T2 terminator: transcription terminator T2 from the E. coli rrnB gene
   5946..6037    +  promoter       AmpR promoter: bla
   6038..6157    +  CDS            AmpR (fragment): β-lactamase; bla; confers resistance to ampicillin, carbenicillin, and related antibiotics
>Addgene plasmid #69521 | CMJ137 | depositor full sequence | sequence record 125341 | CMJ137 sequence 6157 bps
GCAAACTATTAACTGGCGAACTACTTACTCTAGCTTCCCGGCAACAATTAATAGACTGGATGGAGGCGGA
TAAAGTTGCAGGACCACTTCTGCGCTCGGCCCTTCCGGCTGGCTGGTTTATTGCTGATAAATCTGGAGCC
GGTGAGCGTGAGTGTCGCGGTATCATTGCAGCACTGGGGCCAGATGGTAAGCCCTCCCGTATCGTAGTTA
TCTACACGACGGGGAGTCAGGCAACTATGGATGAACGAAATAGACAGATCGCTGAGATAGGTGCCTCACT
GATTAAGCATTGGTAACTGTCAGACCAAGTTTACTCATATATACTTTAGATTGATT
[125 nt withheld, positions 337-461]
C
[141 nt withheld, positions 463-603]
CCTTTGACGTTGGAGTCCACGTTCTTTAATAGTGGACTCTTGTTCCAAACTTGAACAACACTCAACCCTA
TCTCGGGCTATTCTTTTGATTTATAAGGGATTTTGCCGATTTCGGCCTATTGGTTAAAAAATGAGCTGAT
TTAACAAAAATTTAACGCGAATTTTAACAAAATATTAACGTTTACAATTTAAAAGGATCTAGGTGAAGAT
CCTTTTTGATAATCTCATGACCAAAATCCCTTAACGTGAGTTTTCGTTCCACTGAGCGTCAGACCCCGTA
GAAAAGATCAAAGGATCTTCTTGAGATCCTTTTTTTCTGCGCGTAATCTGCTGCTTGCAAACAAAAAAAC
CACCGCTACCAGCGGTGGTTTGTTTGCCGGATCAAGAGCTACCAACTCTTTTTCCGAAGGTAACTGGCTT
CAGCAGAGCGCAGATACCAAATACTGTCCTTCTAGTGTAGCCGTAGTTAGGCCACCACTTCAAGAACTCT
GTAGCACCGCCTACATACCTCGCTCTGCTAATCCTGTTACCAGTCAGGCATTTGAGAAGCACACGGTCAC
ACTGCTTCCGGTAGTCAATAAACCGGTAAACCAGCAATAGACATAAGCGGCTATTTAACGACCCTGCCCT
GAACCGACGACCGGGTCGAATTTGCTTTCGAATTTCTGCCATTCATCCGCTTATTATCACTTATTCAGGC
GTAGCACCAGGCGTTTAAGGGCACCAATAACTGCCTTAAAAAAATTACGCCCCGCCCTGCCACTCATCGC
AGTACTGTTGTAATTCATTAAGCATTCTGCCGACATGGAAGCCATCACAGACGGCATGATGAACCTGAAT
CGCCAGCGGCATCAGCACCTTGTCGCCTTGCGTATAATATTTGCCCATGGTGAAAACGGGGGCGAAGAAG
TTGTCCATATTGGCCACGTTTAAATCAAAACTGGTGAAACTCACCCAGGGATTGGCTGAGACGAAAAACA
TATTCTCAATAAACCCTTTAGGGAAATAGGCCAGGTTTTCACCGTAACACGCCACATCTTGCGAATATAT
GTGTAGAAACTGCCGGAAATCGTCGTGGTATTCACTCCAGAGCGATGAAAACGTTTCAGTTTGCTCATGG
AAAACGGTGTAACAAGGGTGAACACTATCCCATATCACCAGCTCACCGTCTTTCATTGCCATACGGAATT
CCGGATGAGCATTCATCAGGCGGGCAAGAATGTGAATAAAGGCCGGATAAAACTTGTGCTTATTTTTCTT
TACGGTCTTTAAAAAGGCCGTAATATCCAGCTGAACGGTCTGGTTATAGGTACATTGAGCAACTGACTGA
AATGCCTCAAAATGTTCTTTACGATGCCATTGGGATATATCAACGGTGGTATATCCAGTGATTTTTTTCT
CCATTTTAGCTTCCTTAGCTCCTGAAAATCTCGATAACTCAAAAAATACGCCCGGTAGTGATCTTATTTC
ATTATGGTGAAAGTTGGAACCTCTTACGTGCCGATCAACGTCTCATTTTCGCCAAAAGTTGGCCCAGGGC
TTCCCGGTATCAACAGGGACACCAGGATTTATTTATTCTGCGAAGTGATCTTCCGTCACAGGTATTTATT
CGGCGCAAAGTGCGTCGGGTGATGCTGCCAACTTACTGATTTAGTGTATGATGGTGTTTTTGAGGTGCTC
CAGTGGCTTCTGTTTCTATCAGCTGTCCCTCCTGTTCAGCTACTGACGGGGTGGTGCGTAACGGCAAAAG
CACCGCCGGACATCAGCGCTAGCGGAGTGTATACTGGCTTACTATGTTGGCACTGATGAGGGTGTCAGTG
AAGTGCTTCATGTGGCAGGAGAAAAAAGGCTGCACCGGTGCGTCAGCAGAATATGTGATACAGGATATAT
TCCGCTTCCTCGCTCACTGACTCGCTACGCTCGGTCGTTCGACTGCGGCGAGCGGAAATGGCTTACGAAC
GGGGCGGAGATTTCCTGGAAGATGCCAGGAAGATACTTAACAGGGAAGTGAGAGGGCCGCGGCAAAGCCG
TTTTTCCATAGGCTCCGCCCCCCTGACAAGCATCACGAAATCTGACGCTCAAATCAGTGGTGGCGAAACC
CGACAGGACTATAAAGATACCAGGCGTTTCCCCCTGGCGGCTCCCTCGTGCGCTCTCCTGTTCCTGCCTT
TCGGTTTACCGGTGTCATTCCGCTGTTATGGCCGCGTTTGTCTCATTCCACGCCTGACACTCAGTTCCGG
GTAGGCAGTTCGCTCCAAGCTGGACTGTATGCACGAACCCCCCGTTCAGTCCGACCGCTGCGCCTTATCC
GGTAACTATCGTCTTGAGTCCAACCCGGAAAGACATGCAAAAGCACCACTGGCAGCAGCCACTGGTAATT
GATTTAGAGGAGTTAGTCTTGAAGTCATGCGCCGGTTAAGGCTAAACTGAAAGGACAAGTTTTGGTGACT
GCGCTCCTCCAAGCCAGTTACCTCGGTTCAAAGAGTTGGTAGCTCAGAGAACCTTCGAAAAACCGCCCTG
CAAGGCGGTTTTTTCGTTTTCAGAGCAAGAGATTACGCGCAGACCAAAACGATCTCAAGAAGATCATCTT
ATTAATCAGATAAAATATTTGCTCATGAGCCCGAAGTGGCGAGCCCGATCTTCCCCATCGGTGATGTCGG
CGATATAGGCGCCAGCAACCGCACCTGTGGCGCCGGTGATGCCGGCCACGATGCGTCCGGCGTAGAGGAT
CTGCTCATGTTTGACAGCTTATCATCGATGCATAATGTGCCTGTCAAATGGACGAAGCAGGGATTCTGCA
AACCCTATGCTACTCCGTCAAGCCGTCAATTGTCTGATTCGTTACCAATTATGACAACTTGACGGCTACA
TCATTCACTTTTTCTTCACAACCGGCACGGAACTCGCTCGGGCTGGCCCCGGTGCATTTTTTAAATACCC
GCGAGAAATAGAGTTGATCGTCAAAACCAACATTGCGACCGACGGTGGCGATAGGCATCCGGGTGGTGCT
CAAAAGCAGCTTCGCCTGGCTGATACGTTGGTCCTCGCGCCAGCTTAAGACGCTAATCCCTAACTGCTGG
CGGAAAAGATGTGACAGACGCGACGGCGACAAGCAAACATGCTGTGCGACGCTGGCGATATCAAAATTGC
TGTCTGCCAGGTGATCGCTGATGTACTGACAAGCCTCGCGTACCCGATTATCCATCGGTGGATGGAGCGA
CTCGTTAATCGCTTCCATGCGCCGCAGTAACAATTGCTCAAGCAGATTTATCGCCAGCAGCTCCGAATAG
CGCCCTTCCCCTTGCCCGGCGTTAATGATTTGCCCAAACAGGTCGCTGAAATGCGGCTGGTGCGCTTCAT
CCGGGCGAAAGAACCCCGTATTGGCAAATATTGACGGCCAGTTAAGCCATTCATGCCAGTAGGCGCGCGG
ACGAAAGTAAACCCACTGGTGATACCATTCGCGAGCCTCCGGATGACGACCGTAGTGATGAATCTCTCCT
GGCGGGAACAGCAAAATATCACCCGGTCGGCAAACAAATTCTCGTCCCTGATTTTTCACCACCCCCTGAC
CGCGAATGGTGAGATTGAGAATATAACCTTTCATTCCCAGCGGTCGGTCGATAAAAAAATCGAGATAACC
GTTGGCCTCAATCGGCGTTAAACCCGCCACCAGATGGGCATTAAACGAGTATCCCGGCAGCAGGGGATCA
TTTTGCGCTTCAGCCATACTTTTCATACTCCCGCCATTCAGAGAAGAAACCAATTGTCCATATTGCATCA
GACATTGCCGTCACTGCGTCTTTTACTGGCTCTTCTCGCTAACCAAACCGGTAACCCCGCTTATTAAAAG
CATTCTGTAACAAAGCGGGACCAAAGCCATGACAAAAACGCGTAACAAAAGTGTCTATAATCACGGCAGA
AAAGTCCACATTGATTATTTGCACGGCGTCACACTTTGCTATGCCATAGCATTTTTATCCATAAGATTAG
CGGATCCTACCTGACGCTTTTTATCGCAACTCTCTACTGTTTCTCCATACCCGTTTTTTTGGGCTAGCGA
ATTCGAGCTCTTAAAGAGGAGAAAGGTCATGGATAAGGACTTACAGTCAATACAGGAAATTGTAAGAACT
CTTATAGCAAAAGCAAAGAAATCTAGAAGTAAAGGAGAAGAACTTTTCACTGGAGTTGTCCCAATTCTTG
TTGAATTAGATGGTGATGTTAATGGGCACAAATTTTCTGTCAGTGGAGAGGGTGAAGGTGATGCAACATA
CGGAAAACTTACCCTTAAATTTATTTGCACTACTGGAAAACTACCTGTTCCATGGCCAACACTTGTCACT
ACTTTCGCGTATGGTCTTCAATGCTTTGCGAGATACCCAGATCATATGAAACAGCATGACTTTTTCAAGA
GTGCCATGCCCGAAGGTTATGTACAGGAAAGAACTATATTTTTCAAAGATGACGGGAACTACAAGACACG
TGCTGAAGTCAAGTTTGAAGGTGATACCCTTGTTAATAGAATCGAGTTAAAAGGTATTGATTTTAAAGAA
GATGGAAACATTCTTGGACACAAATTGGAATACAACTATAACTCACACAATGTATACATCATGGCAGACA
AACAAAAGAATGGAATCAAAGTTAACTTCAAAATTAGACACAACATTGAAGATGGAAGCGTTCAACTAGC
AGACCATTATCAACAAAATACTCCAATTGGCGATGGCCCTGTCCTTTTACCAGACAACCATTACCTGTCC
ACACAATCTGCCCTTTCGAAAGATCCCAACGAAAAGAGAGATCACATGGTCCTTCTTGAGTTTGTAACAG
CTGCTGGGATTACACATGGCATGGATGAACTATACAAAGTCGACGCAGCAAACGACGAAAACTACGCTTT
AGCAGCTTAAAAGCTTGGCTGTTTTGGCGGATGAGAGAAGATTTTCAGCCTGATACAGATTAAATCAGAA
CGCAGAAGCGGTCTGATAAAACAGAATTTGCCTGGCGGCAGTAGCGCGGTGGTCCCACCTGACCCCATGC
CGAACTCAGAAGTGAAACGCCGTAGCGCCGATGGTAGTGTGGGGTCACCCCATGCGAGAGTAGGGAACTG
CCAGGCATCAAATAAAACGAAAGGCTCAGTCGAAAGACTGGGCCTTTCGTTTTATCTGTTGTTTGTCGGT
GAACGCTCTCCTGAGTAGGACAAATCCGCCGGGAGCGGATTTGAACGTTGCGAAGCAACGGCCCGGAGGG
TGGCGGGCAGGACGCCCGCCATAAACTGCCAGGCATCAAATTAAGCAGAAGGCCATCCTGACGGATGGCC
TTTTTGCGTTTCTACAAACTCTTTTGTTTATTTTTCTAAATACATTCAAATATGTATCCGCTCATGAGAC
AATAACCCTGATAAATGCTTCAATAATATTGAAAAAGGAAGAGTATGAGTATTCAACATTTCCGTGTCGC
CCTTATTCCCTTTTTTGCGGCATTTTGCCTTCCTGTTTTTGCTCACCCAGAAACGCTGGTGAAAGTAAAA
GATGCTGAAGATCAGTTGGGTGCA
