>Addgene plasmid #69521 | CMJ137 | addgene partial sequence | sequence record 125338 | ARA_promoter-F 5'-ctgacgctttttatcgcaactctctactg-3'
GCTCTTAAAGAGGAGAAAGGTCATGGATAAGGACTTACAGTCAATACAGGAAATTGTAAGAACTCTTATA
GCAAAAGCAAAGAAATCTAGAAGTAAAGGAGAAGAACTTTTCACTGGAGTTGTCCCAATTCTTGTTGAAT
TAGATGGTGATGTTAATGGGCACAAATTTTCTGTCAGTGGAGAGGGTGAAGGTGATGCAACATACGGAAA
ACTTACCCTTAAATTTATTTGCACTACTGGAAAACTACCTGTTCCATGGCCAACACTTGTCACTACTTTC
GCGTATGGTCTTCAATGCTTTGCGAGATACCCANATCATATGAAACAGCATGACTTTTTCAAGANTGCCA
TGCCCGAAGGTTATGTACAGGAAAGAACTATATTTTTCANAGATGACGGGAACTACAAGACACGTGCTGA
AGTCAAGTTTGAAGGTGATACCCTTGTTAA
