>Addgene plasmid #69521 | CMJ137 | addgene partial sequence | sequence record 125340 | pBAD-R 5'-GATTTAATCTGTATCAGG-3'
AGCTTTTAAGCTGCTAAAGCGTAGTTTTCGTCGTTTGCTGCGTCGACTTTGTATAGTTCATCCATGCCAT
GTGTAATCCCAGCAGCTGTTACAAACTCAAGAAGGACCATGTGATCTCTCTTTTCGTTGGGATCTTTCGA
AAGGGCAGATTGTGTGGACAGGTAATGGTTGTCTGGTAAAAGGACAGGGCCATCGCCAATTGGAGTATTT
TGTTGATAATGGTCTGCTAGTTGAACGCTTCCATCTTCAATGTTGTGTCTAATTTTGAAGTTAACTTTGA
TTCCATTCTTTTGTTTGTCTGCCATGATGTATACATTGTGTGAGTTATAGTTGTATTCCAATTTGTGTCC
AAGAATGTTTCCATCTTCTTTAAAATCAATACCTTTTAACTCGATTCTATTAACAAGGGTATCACCTTCA
AACTTGACTTCAGCACGTGTCTTGTAGTTCCCGTCATCTTTGAAAAATATAGTTCTTTCCTGTACATAAC
CTTCGGGCATGGCACTCTTGAAAAAGTCATGCTGTTTCATATGATCTGGGTATCTCGCAAAGCATTGAAG
ACCATACGCGAAAGTAGTGACAAGTGTTGGCCATGGAACAGGTAGTTTTCCAGTAGTGCAAATAAATTTA
AGGGTAAGTTTTCCGTATGTTGCATCACCTTCACCCTCTCCACTGACAGAAAATTTGTGCCCATTAACAT
CACCATCTAATTCAACAAGAATTGGGACAACTCCAGTGAAAAGTTCTTCTCCTTTACTTCTAGATTTCTT
TGCTTTTGCTATAAGAGTTCTTACAATTTCCTGTATTGACTGTAAGTCCTTATCCATGACCTTTCTCCTC
TTTAAGAGCT
